Addgene plasmid #164666: pBI-CMV1-mir451~144-CMV2-mir1
Purpose: Express miR-451~144 and miR-1-1 in mammalian cells
Depositing lab: David Bartel. Depositing organization: Whitehead Institute for Biomedical Research. Publication: MicroRNA Clustering Assists Processing of Suboptimal MicroRNA Hairpins through the Action of the ERH Protein. Fang W, Bartel DP. Mol Cell. 2020 Apr 16;78(2):289-302.e6. doi: 10.1016/j.molcel.2020.01.026. PubMed 32302541.
Backbone
  Vector backbone: pBI-CMV1
  Backbone manufacturer: Clontech
  Backbone size w/o insert (bp): 3114
  Vector type: Mammalian Expression
Growth in bacteria
  Bacterial resistance: Ampicillin, 100 μg/mL
  Growth temperature: 37°C
  Growth strain: DH5alpha
  Copy number: Low Copy
Gene/Insert 1
  Gene/Insert name: miR-451~144
  Species: H. sapiens (human)
  Insert size (bp): 357
  Entrez Gene: MIR451A (a.k.a. MIR451, MIRN451, hsa-mir-451, hsa-mir-451a, mir-451a)
  Promoter: CMV
  Cloning method: Restriction Enzyme; 5′ cloning site NotI (not destroyed); 3′ cloning site HindIII (not destroyed)
  Sequencing primers: 5′ CAATGGGAGTTTGTTTTGGC
Gene/Insert 2
  Gene/Insert name: miR-1-1
  Species: H. sapiens (human)
  Insert size (bp): 198
  Entrez Gene: MIR1-1 (a.k.a. MIRN1-1, hsa-mir-1-1, miRNA1-1, mir-1-1)
  Promoter: CMV
  Cloning method: Restriction Enzyme; 5′ cloning site BglII (not destroyed); 3′ cloning site PstI (not destroyed)
  Sequencing primers: 5′ TGGGCTATGAACTAATGACC
Terms and licenses: Academic/Nonprofit Terms; Industry Terms: Not Available to Industry
How to cite: pBI-CMV1-mir451~144-CMV2-mir1 was a gift from David Bartel (Addgene plasmid # 164666 ; http://n2t.net/addgene:164666 ; RRID:Addgene_164666)
