[The description below was written by a language model from this plasmid's Addgene catalogue record and pLannotate feature annotations shown in this document.]
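Description:
pBI-CMV1-mir451~144-CMV2-mir1 is a mammalian expression plasmid built on the Clontech pBI-CMV1 bidirectional backbone, designed to transcribe two separate human microRNA precursors from one vector. It is propagated in E. coli through a ColE1/pUC-type origin and selected with ampicillin via the β-lactamase gene and its native promoter. The catalogue lists it as low copy, although the annotated origin is of the type usually described as high copy. No mammalian selection marker is annotated, which fits transient transfection use.

The payload consists of two divergent transcription units sharing a central CMV enhancer. On one side, the full CMV immediate early promoter drives a 357 bp human genomic fragment carrying the clustered mir-451 and mir-144 hairpins, cloned between NotI and HindIII. On the other strand, a minimal CMV promoter (annotated only as a short fragment) reads in the opposite direction, across the plasmid's numbering origin, into a 198 bp mir-1-1 fragment inserted between BglII and PstI. Each unit ends in its own SV40 polyadenylation signal. The short "large T antigen" fragments annotated just upstream of each signal are remnants of the SV40 sequence that supplies the terminator region, not functional coding sequences.

Because both primary transcripts come from the same plasmid, miR-1 presumably acts as a co-expressed internal reference against which output from the miR-451~144 cluster can be normalised, though the record does not state this explicitly. The associated work concerns how clustering with a neighbouring hairpin assists processing of suboptimal microRNA hairpins such as mir-451, so the construct suits processing assays in transfected mammalian cells.
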