Features (pLannotate 1.2.2; 13 found; start..end, strand, type, name):
     28..62      -  promoter       minimal CMV promoter (fragment): human cytomegalovirus (CMV) immediate early promoter
    140..443     +  enhancer       CMV enhancer: human cytomegalovirus immediate early enhancer
    444..647     +  promoter       CMV promoter: human cytomegalovirus (CMV) immediate early promoter
    759..830     +  ncRNA          mir-451: Accession: RF00722 - microRNA mir-451
    948..1025    +  ncRNA          mir-144: Accession: RF00682 - microRNA mir-144
   1095..1178    +  CDS            large T antigen (fragment): large T antigen from SV40 (simian virus 40)
   1201..1282    +  polyA_signal   SV40 poly(A) signal: SV40 polyadenylation signal
   1464..2052    -  rep_origin     ori: high-copy-number ColE1/pMB1/pBR322/pUC origin of replication
   2223..3083    -  CDS            AmpR: β-lactamase; bla; confers resistance to ampicillin, carbenicillin, and related antibiotics
   3084..3188    -  promoter       AmpR promoter: bla
   3221..3302    -  polyA_signal   SV40 poly(A) signal: SV40 polyadenylation signal
   3325..3408    -  CDS            large T antigen (fragment): large T antigen from SV40 (simian virus 40)
   3484..3560    -  ncRNA          mir-1: Accession: RF00103 - mir-1 microRNA precursor family
>Addgene plasmid #164666 | pBI-CMV1-mir451~144-CMV2-mir1 | addgene full sequence | sequence record 328912 | Addgene NGS Result
CCAGGCGATCTGACGGTTCACTAAACGAGCTCTGCTTATATAGGCCTCCCACCGTACACGCCACCTCGAC
ATACTCGAGTAGTTATTAATAGTAATCAATTACGGGGTCATTAGTTCATAGCCCATATATGGAGTTCCGC
GTTACATAACTTACGGTAAATGGCCCGCCTGGCTGACCGCCCAACGACCCCCGCCCATTGACGTCAATAA
TGACGTATGTTCCCATAGTAACGCCAATAGGGACTTTCCATTGACGTCAATGGGTGGAGTATTTACGGTA
AACTGCCCACTTGGCAGTACATCAAGTGTATCATATGCCAAGTACGCCCCCTATTGACGTCAATGACGGT
AAATGGCCCGCCTGGCATTATGCCCAGTACATGACCTTATGGGACTTTCCTACTTGGCAGTACATCTACG
TATTAGTCATCGCTATTACCATGGTGATGCGGTTTTGGCAGTACATCAATGGGCGTGGATAGCGGTTTGA
CTCACGGGGATTTCCAAGTCTCCACCCCATTGACGTCAATGGGAGTTTGTTTTGGCACCAAAATCAACGG
GACTTTCCAAAATGTCGTAACAACTCCGCCCCATTGACGCAAATGGGCGGTAGGCGTGTACGGTGGGAGG
TCTATATAAGCAGAGCTGGTTTAGTGAACCGTCAGATCCGCTAGGGATCCTCTAGTCAGCTGACGCGTGC
TAGCGCGGCCGCAAGAAGCTCTCTGCTCAGCCTGTCACAACCTACTGACTGCCAGGGCACTTGGGAATGG
CAAGGAAACCGTTACCATTACTGAGTTTAGTAATGGTAATGGTTCTCTTGCTATACCCAGAAAACGTGCC
AGGAAGAGAACTCAGGACCCTGAAGCAGACTACTGGAAGGGAGACTCCAGTTCTGCCCCCAGCCCCTCAC
AGTGCTTTTCAAGCCATGCTTCCTGTGCCCCCAGTGGGGCCCTGGCTGGGATATCATCATATACTGTAAG
TTTGCGATGAGACACTACAGTATAGATGATGTACTAGTCCGGGCACCCCCAGCTCTGGAGCCTGACAAGG
AGGACAGGAGAGATGCTGCAAGCTTGTCGACGATATCTCCAGAGGATCATAATCAGCCATACCACATTTG
TAGAGGTTTTACTTGCTTTAAAAAACCTCCCACACCTCCCCCTGAACCTGAAACATAAAATGAATGCAAT
TGTTGTTGTTAACTTGTTTATTGCAGCTTATAATGGTTACAAATAAAGCAATAGCATCACAAATTTCACA
AATAAAGCATTTTTTTCACTGCCCCGAGCTTCCTCGCTCACTGACTCGCTGCGCTCGGTCGTTCGGCTGC
GGCGAGCGGTATCAGCTCACTCAAAGGCGGTAATACGGTTATCCACAGAATCAGGGGATAACGCAGGAAA
GAACATGTGAGCAAAAGGCCAGCAAAAGGCCAGGAACCGTAAAAAGGCCGCGTTGCTGGCGTTTTTCCAT
AGGCTCCGCCCCCCTGACGAGCATCACAAAAATCGACGCTCAAGTCAGAGGTGGCGAAACCCGACAGGAC
TATAAAGATACCAGGCGTTTCCCCCTGGAAGCTCCCTCGTGCGCTCTCCTGTTCCGACCCTGCCGCTTAC
CGGATACCTGTCCGCCTTTCTCCCTTCGGGAAGCGTGGCGCTTTCTCATAGCTCACGCTGTAGGTATCTC
AGTTCGGTGTAGGTCGTTCGCTCCAAGCTGGGCTGTGTGCACGAACCCCCCGTTCAGCCCGACCGCTGCG
CCTTATCCGGTAACTATCGTCTTGAGTCCAACCCGGTAAGACACGACTTATCGCCACTGGCAGCAGCCAC
TGGTAACAGGATTAGCAGAGCGAGGTATGTAGGCGGTGCTACAGAGTTCTTGAAGTGGTGGCCTAACTAC
GGCTACACTAGAAGAACAGTATTTGGTATCTGCGCTCTGCTGAAGCCAGTTACCTTCGGAAAAAGAGTTG
GTAGCTCTTGATCCGGCAAACAAACCACCGCTGGTAGCGGTGGTTTTTTTGTTTGCAAGCAGCAGATTAC
GCGCAGAAAAAAAGGATCTCAAGAAGATCCTTTGATCTTTTCTACGGGGTCTGACGCTCAGTGGAACGAA
AACTCACGTTAAGGGATTTTGGTCATGAGATTATCAAAAAGGATCTTCACCTAGATCCTTTTAAATTAAA
AATGAAGTTTTAAATCAATCTAAAGTATATATGAGTAAACTTGGTCTGACAGTTACCAATGCTTAATCAG
TGAGGCACCTATCTCAGCGATCTGTCTATTTCGTTCATCCATAGTTGCCTGACTCCCCGTCGTGTAGATA
ACTACGATACGGGAGGGCTTACCATCTGGCCCCAGTGCTGCAATGATACCGCGAGACCCACGCTCACCGG
CTCCAGATTTATCAGCAATAAACCAGCCAGCCGGAAGGGCCGAGCGCAGAAGTGGTCCTGCAACTTTATC
CGCCTCCATCCAGTCTATTAATTGTTGCCGGGAAGCTAGAGTAAGTAGTTCGCCAGTTAATAGTTTGCGC
AACGTTGTTGCCATTGCTACAGGCATCGTGGTGTCACGCTCGTCGTTTGGTATGGCTTCATTCAGCTCCG
GTTCCCAACGATCAAGGCGAGTTACATGATCCCCCATGTTGTGCAAAAAAGCGGTTAGCTCCTTCGGTCC
TCCGATCGTTGTCAGAAGTAAGTTGGCCGCAGTGTTATCACTCATGGTTATGGCAGCACTGCATAATTCT
CTTACTGTCATGCCATCCGTAAGATGCTTTTCTGTGACTGGTGAGTACTCAACCAAGTCATTCTGAGAAT
AGTGTATGCGGCGACCGAGTTGCTCTTGCCCGGCGTCAACACGGGATAATACCGCGCCACATAGCAGAAC
TTTAAAAGTGCTCATCATTGGAAAACGTTCTTCGGGGCGAAAACTCTCAAGGATCTTACCGCTGTTGAGA
TCCAGTTCGATGTAACCCACTCGTGCACCCAACTGATCTTCAGCATCTTTTACTTTCACCAGCGTTTCTG
GGTGAGCAAAAACAGGAAGGCAAAATGCCGCAAAAAAGGGAATAAGGGCGACACGGAAATGTTGAATACT
CATACTCTTCCTTTTTCAATATTATTGAAGCATTTATCAGGGTTATTGTCTCATGAGCGGATACATATTT
GAATGTATTTAGAAAAATAAACAAATAGGGGTTCCGCGCACATTTCCCCGAAAAGTGCCACCTGACGTCG
GCAGTGAAAAAAATGCTTTATTTGTGAAATTTGTGATGCTATTGCTTTATTTGTAACCATTATAAGCTGC
AATAAACAAGTTAACAACAACAATTGCATTCATTTTATGTTTCAGGTTCAGGGGGAGGTGTGGGAGGTTT
TTTAAAGCAAGTAAAACCTCTACAAATGTGGTATGGCTGATTATGATCCTCTAGACTGCAGGGCTGTCGG
CCGCGGCGGCCCCCGTGGTGTGGAGTGCCCCTCAGTGCGGCGAGAGAGGTCCCGGCCTGAGATACATACT
TCTTTACATTCCATAGCTTAGCAGGTCCATATGGGCATATAAAGAAGTATGTTTCCCAAGCAGGCAGTCT
GCATGCAGTTCCAAGACCCCGGGACGCCGCCCCGGTAGAAGCTGACCCCAGATCTGGGCCCCCGCGGCAT
ATGACCGGTGAATTCT
