>Addgene plasmid #164666 | pBI-CMV1-mir451~144-CMV2-mir1 | depositor partial sequence | sequence record 319770 | TGGGCTATGAACTAATGACC
ATGTCGAGGTGGNGTGTACGGTGGGAGGCCTATATAAGCAGAGCTCGTTTAGTGAACCGTCAGATCGCCT
GGAGAATTCACCGGTCATATGCCGCGGGGGCCCAGATCTGGGGTCAGCTTCTACCGGGGCGGCGTCCCGG
GGTCTTGGAACTGCATGCAGACTGCCTGCTTGGGAAACATACTTCTTTATATGCCCATATGGACCTGCTA
AGCTATGGAATGTAAAGAAGTATGTATCTCAGGCCGGGACCTCTCTCGCCGCACTGAGGGGCACTCCACA
CCACGGGGGCCGCCGCGGCCGACAGCCCTGCAGTCTAGAGGATCATAATCAGCCATACCACATTTGTAGA
GGTTTTACTTGCTTTAAAAAACCTCCCACACCTCCCCCTGAACCTGAAACATAAAATGAATGCAATTGTT
GTTGTTAACTTGTTTATTGCAGCTTATAATGGTTACAAATAAAGCAATAGCATCACAAATTTCACAAATA
AAGCATTTTTTTCACTGCCGACGTCAGGTGGCACTTTTCGGGGAAATGTGCGCGGAACCCCTATTTGTTT
ATTTTTCTAAATACATTCAAATATGTATCCGCTCATGAGACAATAACCCTGATAAATGCTTCAATAATAT
TGAAAAAGGAAGAGTATGAGTATTCAACATTTCCGTGTCGCCCTTATTCCCTTTTTTGCGGCATTTTGCC
TTCCTGTTTTTGCTCACCCAGAAACGCTGGTGAAAGTAAAAGATGCTGAAGATCAGTTGGGTGCACGAG
